>Addgene plasmid #63458 | pFusX4-50 | depositor partial sequence | sequence record 105434 | pFusX4_TAC
AGTCTTAAGCGTCTCCCCTGACCCCGGACCAAGTGGTGGCTATCGCCAGCAACGGTGGCGGCAAGCAAGC
GCTCGAAACGGTGCAGCGGCTGTTGCCGGTGCTGTGCCAGGACCATGGCCTGACCCCGGACCAAGTGGTG
GCTATCGCCAGCAACATTGGCGGCAAGCAAGCGCTCGAAACGGTGCAGCGGCTGTTGCCGGTGCTGTGCC
AGGACCATGGCCTGACTCCGGACCAAGTGGTGGCTATCGCCAGCCACGATGGCGGCAAGCAAGCGCTCGA
AACGGTGCAGCGGCTGTTGCCGGTGCTGTGCCAGGACCATGGCCGAGACGTC
