>Addgene plasmid #63458 | pFusX4-50 | depositor partial sequence | sequence record 105435 | FusX4
CGTCTCCCCTGACCCCGGACCAAGTGGTGGCTATCGAGACCGGCGCCGCTACGGGCGCGTCCCATTCGCC
ATTCAGGCTGCGCAACTGTTGGGAAGGGCGATCGGTGCGGGCTCTTCGCTATTACGCCAGCTGGCGAAAG
GGGGATGTGCTGCAAGGCGATTAAGTTGGGAACGCCAGGGTTTTCCCAGTCACGACGTTGTAAAACGACG
GCCAGTGAGCGCGCGTAATCGACTCACTATAGGGCGAATTGGGTACCGGGCCCCCCCTCGAGGTCCTCCA
GCTTTTGTTCCCTTTAGTGAGGGTTAATTGCGCGCTTGGCGTAATCATGGTCATAGCTGTTTCCTGTGTG
AAATTGTTATCCGCTCACAATTCCACACAACATACGAGCCGGAAGCATAAAGTGTAAAGCCTGGGGTGCC
TAATGAGTGAGCTAACTCACATTAATTGCGTTGCGCTCACTGCCCGCTTTCCACCGGTGGTCTCTGGCGG
CAAGCAAGCGCTCGAAACGGTGCAGCGGCTGTTGCCGGTGCTGTGCCAGGACCATGGCCGAGACGTCTAG
ACCAGCCAGGACAGAAATGCCTCGACTTCGCTGCTACCCAAGGTTGCCGGGTGACGCACACCGTGGAAAC
GGATGAAGGCACGAACCCAGTGGACATAAGCCTGTTCGGTTCGTAAGCTGTAATGCAAGTAGCGTATGCG
CTCACGCAACTGGTCCAGAACCTTGACCGAACGCAGCGGTGGTAACGGCGCAGTGGCGGTTTTCATGGCT
TGTTATGACTGTTTTTTTGGGGTACAGTCTATGCCTCGGGCATCCAAGCAGCAAGCGCGTTACGCCGTGG
GTCGATGTTTGATGTTATGGAGCAGCAACGATGTTACGCAGCAGGGCAGTCGCCCTAAAACAAAGTTAAA
CATTATGAGGGAAGCGGTGATCGCCGAAGTATCGACTCAACTATCAGAGGTAGTTGGCGTCATCGAGCGC
CATCTCGAACCGACGTTGCTGGCCGTACATTTGTACGGCTCCGCAGTGGATGGCGGCCTGAAGCCACACA
GTGATATTGATTTGCTGGTTACGGTGACCGTAAGGCTTGATGAAACAACGCGGCGAGCTTTGATCAACGA
CCTTTTGGAAACTTCGGCTTCCCCTGGAGAGAGCGAGATTCTCCGCGCTGTAGAAGTCACCATTGTTGTG
CACGACGACATCATTCCGTGGCGTTATCCAGCTAAGCGCGAACTGCAATTTGGAGAATGGCAGCGCAATG
ACATTCTTGCAGGTATCTTCGAGCCAGCCACGATCGACATTGATCTGGCTATCTTGCTGACAAAAGCAAG
AGAACATAGCGTTGCCTTGGTAGGTCCAGCGGCGGAGGAACTCTTTGATCCGGTTCCTGAACAGGATCTA
TTTGAGGCGCTAAATGAAACCTTAACGCTATGGAACTCGCCGCCCGACTGGGCTGGCGATGAGCGAAATG
TAGTGCTTACGTTGTCCCGCATTTGGTACAGCGCAGTAACCGGCAAAATCGCGCCGAAGGATGTCGCTGC
CGACTGGGCAATGGAGCGCCTGCCGGCCCAGTATCAGCCCGTCATACTTGAAGCTAGACAGGCTTATCTT
GGACAAGAAGAAGATCGCTTGGCCTCGCGCGCAGATCAGTTGGAAGAATTTGTCCACTACGTGAAAGGCG
AGATCACCAAGGTAGTCGGCAAATAACCCTCGAGCCACCCATGACCAAAATCCCTTAACGTGAGTTACGC
GTCGTTCCACTGAGCGTCAGACCCCGTAGAAAAGATCAAAGGATCTTCTTGAGATCCTTTTTTTCTGCGC
GTAATCTGCTGCTTGCAAACAAAAAAACCACCGCTACCAGCGGTGGTTTGTTTGCCGGATCAAGAGCTAC
CAACTCTTTTTCCGAAGGTAACTGGCTTCAGCAGAGCGCAGATACCAAATACTGTCCTTCTAGTGTAGCC
GTAGTTAGGCCACCACTTCAAGAACTCTGTAGCACCGCCTACATACCTCGCTCTGCTAATCCTGTTACCA
GTGGCTGCTGCCAGTGGCGATAAGTCGTGTCTTACCGGGTTGGACTCAAGACGATAGTTACCGGATAAGG
CGCAGCGGTCGGGCTGAACGGGGGGTTCGTGCACACAGCCCAGCTTGGAGCGAACGACCTACACCGAACT
GAGATACCTACAGCGTGAGCATTGAGAAAGCGCCACGCTTCCCGAAGGGAGAAAGGCGGACAGGTATCCG
GTAAGCGGCAGGGTCGGAACAGGAGAGCGCACGAGGGAGCTTCCAGGGGGAAACGCCTGGTATCTTTATA
GTCCTGTCGGGTTTCGCCACCTCTGACTTGAGCGTCGATTTTTGTGATGCTCGTCAGGGGGGCGGAGCCT
ATGGAAAAACGCCAGCAACGCGGCCTTTTTACGGTTCCTGGCCTTTTGCTGGCCTTTTGCTCACATGTTC
TTTCCTGCGTTATCCCCTGATTCTGTGGATAACCGTATTACCGCCTTTGAGTGAGCTGATACCGCTCGCC
GCAGCCGAACGACCGAGCGCAGCGAGTCAGTGAGCGAGGAAGCGGAAGAGCGCCCAATACGCAAACCGCC
TCTCCCCGCGCGTTGGCCGATTCATTAATGCAGCTGGCACGACAGGTTTCCCGACTGGAAAGCGGGCAGT
GAGCGCAACGCAATTAATACGCGTACCGCTAGCCAGGAAGAGTTTGTAGAAACGCAAAAAGGCCATCCGT
CAGGATGGCCTTCTGCTTAGTTTGATGCCTGGCAGTTTATGGCGGGCGTCCTGCCCGCCACCCTCCGGGC
CGTTGCTTCACAACGTTCAAATCCGCTCCCGGCGGATTTGTCCTACTCAGGAGAGCGTTCACCGACAAAC
AACAGATAAAACGAAAGGCCCAGTCTTCCGACTGAGCCTTTCGTTTTATTTGATGCCTGGCAGTTCCCTA
CTCTCGCGTTAACGCTAGCATGGATGTTTTCCCAGTCACGACGTTGTAAAACGACGGCCAGTCTTAAG
