>Addgene plasmid #63458 | pFusX4-50 | addgene partial sequence | sequence record 115662 | pCR8_R1 5'-cgaaccgaacaggcttatgt-3'
GTGCGTCACCCGGCAACCTTGGGTAGCAGCGAAGTCGAGGCATTTCTGTCCTGGCTGGTCTAGACGTCTC
GGCCATGGTCCTGGCACAGCACCGGCAACAGCCGCTGCACCGTTTCGAGCGCTTGCTTGCCGCCATCGTG
GCTGGCGATAGCCACCACTTGGTCCGGAGTCAGGCCATGGTCCTGGCACAGCACCGGCAACAGCCGCTGC
ACCGTTTCGAGCGCTTGCTTGCCGCCAATGTTGCTGGCGATAGCCACCACTTGGTCCGGGGTCAGGCCAT
GGTCCTGGCACAGCACCGGCAACAGCCGCTGCACCGTTTCGAGCGCTTGCTTGCCGCCACCGTTGCTGGC
GATAGCCACCACTTGGTCCGGGGTCAGGGGAGACGCTTAAGACTGGCCGTCGTTTTACAACGTCGTGACT
GGGAAAACATCCATGCTAGCGTTAACGCGAGAGTAGGGAACTGCCAGGCATCAAATAAAACGAAAGGCTC
AGTCGGAAGACTGGGCCTTTCGTTTTATCTGTTGTTTGTCGGTGAACGCTCTCCTGAGTAGGACAAATCC
GCCGGGAGCGGATTTGAACGTTGTGAAGCAACGGCCCGGAGGGTGGCGGGCAGGACGCCCGCCATAAACT
GCCAGGCATCAAACTAAGCAGAAGGCCATCCTGACGGATGGCCTTTTT
