[The description below was written by a language model from this plasmid's Addgene catalogue record.]
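Description:
pFusX4-50 is a bacterial library plasmid from the FusX system, a rapid one-step method for assembling TALE (transcription activator-like effector) repeat arrays used to build TALENs. It is based on the FusX4 backbone, recorded as about 3 kb without the insert, and is maintained in E. coli as a high-copy plasmid under spectinomycin selection. The record does not name the origin of replication or list other backbone features, and no feature table is provided. The listed sequencing primers carry pCR8-type names, which hints at a related cloning-vector context, but this is not stated outright.

The payload is a synthetic, pre-assembled trimer of TALE repeats carrying the repeat-variable diresidues (RVDs) NG, NI and HD. Under the standard TALE recognition code these specify the DNA bases T, A and C respectively, which matches the alternative insert name X4_TAC. Within the FusX scheme, the X4 library position supplies RVDs 10 to 12 of the final array, so this plasmid is one member of a set covering the possible three-RVD combinations at that position. The trimer was installed using BsaI sites, which were destroyed during cloning, as is typical of Golden Gate-style construction with type IIS enzymes.

The plasmid contains no promoter-driven expression cassette according to the record and is not an expression vector in itself. It serves as a modular building block: the user picks it when the target sequence reads TAC at positions 10 to 12 and combines it with the corresponding plasmids for the other positions and a receiver backbone to generate a complete custom TALEN or other TALE fusion for genome engineering.
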