Addgene plasmid #63458: pFusX4-50
Purpose: Encodes RVD positions 10-12 in TALEN assembly
Depositing lab: Stephen Ekker. Depositing organization: Mayo Foundation for Medical Education and Research. Publication: FusX: A rapid one-step TALE assembly system for genome science. Ma AC, McNulty MS, Tanya PL, Jarryd CM, Martinez-Galvez G, Argue DP, Lee HB, Urban MD, Bullard CE, Blackburn PR, Man TK, Clark KJ, Ekker SC. Hum Gene Ther. 2016 Jun;27(6):451-63. doi: 10.1089/hum.2015.172 PubMed 26854857.
Backbone
  Vector backbone: FusX4
  Backbone size w/o insert (bp): 3008
  Vector type: TALEN
Growth in bacteria
  Bacterial resistance: Spectinomycin, 50 μg/mL
  Growth temperature: 37°C
  Growth strain: DH5alpha
  Copy number: High Copy
Gene/Insert
  Gene/Insert name: NG NI HD (alt name: X4_TAC)
  Species: Synthetic
  Mutation: none
  Cloning method: Restriction Enzyme; 5′ cloning site BsaI (destroyed during cloning); 3′ cloning site BsaI (destroyed during cloning)
  Sequencing primers: 5′ pCR8_F1; 3′ pCR8_R1
Terms and licenses: Academic/Nonprofit Terms; Industry Terms: Not Available to Industry
How to cite: pFusX4-50 was a gift from Stephen Ekker (Addgene plasmid # 63458 ; http://n2t.net/addgene:63458 ; RRID:Addgene_63458)
